>Addgene plasmid #228935 | pRDA_174_neoR | addgene full sequence | sequence record 467899 | Addgene NGS Result
TTGAGATCCTTTTTTTCTGCGCGTAATCTGCTGCTTGCAAACAAAAAAACCACCGCTACCAGCGGTGGTT
TGTTTGCCGGATCAAGAGCTACCAACTCTTTTTCCGAAGGTAACTGGCTTCAGCAGAGCGCAGATACCAA
ATACTGTTCTTCTAGTGTAGCCGTAGTTAGGCCACCACTTCAAGAACTCTGTAGCACCGCCTACATACCT
CGCTCTGCTAATCCTGTTACCAGTGGCTGCTGCCAGTGGCGATAAGTCGTGTCTTACCGGGTTGGACTCA
AGACGATAGTTACCGGATAAGGCGCAGCGGTCGGGCTGAACGGGGGGTTCGTGCACACAGCCCAGCTTGG
AGCGAACGACCTACACCGAACTGAGATACCTACAGCGTGAGCTATGAGAAAGCGCCACGCTTCCCGAAGG
GAGAAAGGCGGACAGGTATCCGGTAAGCGGCAGGGTCGGAACAGGAGAGCGCACGAGGGAGCTTCCAGGG
GGAAACGCCTGGTATCTTTATAGTCCTGTCGGGTTTCGCCACCTCTGACTTGAGCGTCGATTTTTGTGAT
GCTCGTCAGGGGGGCGGAGCCTATGGAAAAACGCCAGCAACGCGGCCTTTTTACGGTTCCTGGCCTTTTG
CTGGCCTTTTGCTCACATGTTCTTTCCTGCGTTATCCCCTGATTCTGTGGATAACCGTATTACCGCCTTT
GAGTGAGCTGATACCGCTCGCCGCAGCCGAACGACCGAGCGCAGCGAGTCAGTGAGCGAGGAAGCGGAAG
AGCGCCCAATACGCAAACCGCCTCTCCCCGCGCGTTGGCCGATTCATTAATGCAGCTGGCACGACAGGTT
TCCCGACTGGAAAGCGGGCAGTGAGCGCAACGCAATTAATGTGAGTTAGCTCACTCATTAGGCACCCCAG
GCTTTACACTTTATGCTTCCGGCTCGTATGTTGTGTGGAATTGTGAGCGGATAACAATTTCACACAGGAA
ACAGCTATGACATGATTACGAATTTGGTCTCTGCAAAAGTCTAGGCCTCCAAAAAAGCCTCCTCACTACT
TCTGGAATAGCTCAGAGGCCGAGGCGGCCTCGGCCTCTGCATAAATAAAAAAAATTAGTCAGCCATGGGG
CGGAGAATGGGCGGAACTGGGCGGAGTTAGGGGCGGGATGGGCGGAGTTAGGGGCGGGATAGCTAGAGCC
AGACATGATAAGATACATTGATGAGTTTGGACAAACCACAACTAGAATGCAGTGAAAAAAATGCTTTATT
TGTGAAATTTGTGATGCTATTGCTTTATTTGTAACCATTATAAGCTGCAATAAACAAGTTCCTCTCACTC
TCTGATATTCATTTCTTTGCAAGTTATAAATACTGAATAATAAGATGACATGAACTACTACTGCTAGAGA
TTTTCCACACTGACTAAAAGGGTCTGAGGGATCTCTAGTTACCAGAGTCACACAACAGACGGGCACACAC
TACTTGAAGCACTCAAGGCAAGCTTTATTGAGGCTTAAGCAGTGGGTTCCCTAGTTAGCCAGAGAGCTCC
CAGGCTCAGATCTGGTCTAACCAGAGAGACCCAGTACAAGCAAAAAGCAGATCTTATCTTCGTTGGGAGT
GAATTAGCCCTTCCAGTCCCCCCTTTTCTTTTAAAAAGTGGCTAAGATCTACAGCTGCCTTGTAAGTCAT
TGGTCTTAAAGGTACCAGGCGGGGAGGCGGCCCAAAGAGAGATCCGACTCGTCTGAGGGCGAAGGCGGAG
ACGCGGAAGAGGCCGCAGAGCCGGCAGCAGGCCGCGGGAAGGAAGGTCCGCTGGATTGAGGGCCGAAGGG
ACGTAGCAGAAGGACGTCCCGCGCAGAATCCAGGTGGCAACACAGGCGAGCAGCCAAGGAAAGGACGATG
ATTTCCCCGACAACACCACGGAATTGTCAGTGCCCAACAGCCGAGCCCCTGTCCAGCAGCGGGCAAGGCA
GGCGGCGATGAGTTCCGCCGTGGCAATAGGGAGGGGGAAAGCGAAAGTCCCGGAAAGGAGCTGACAGGTG
GTGGCAATGCCCCAACCAGTGGGGGTTGCGTCAGCAAACACAGTGCACACCACGCCACGTTGCCTGACAA
CGGGCCACAACTCCTCATAAAGAGACAGCAACCAGGATTTATACAAGGAGGAGAAAATGAAAGCCATACG
GGAAGCAATAGCATGATACAAAGGCATTAAAGCAGCGTATCCACATAGCGTAAAAGGAGCAACATAGTTA
AGAATACCAGTCAATCTTTCACAAATTTTGTAATCCAGAGGTTGATTGTCGACTTATCAGAAGAACTCGT
CAAGAAGGCGATAGAAGGCGATGCGCTGCGAATCGGGAGCGGCGATACCGTAAAGCACGAGGAAGCGGTC
AGCCCATTCGCCGCCAAGCTCTTCAGCAATATCACGGGTAGCCAACGCTATGTCCTGATAGCGGTCCGCC
ACACCCAGCCGGCCACAGTCGATGAATCCAGAAAAGCGGCCATTTTCCACCATGATATTCGGCAAGCAGG
CATCGCCATGGGTCACGACGAGATCCTCGCCGTCGGGCATGCGCGCCTTGAGCCTGGCGAACAGTTCGGC
TGGCGCGAGCCCCTGATGCTCTTCGTCCAGATCATCCTGATCGACAAGACCGGCTTCCATCCGAGTACGT
GCTCGCTCGATGCGATGTTTCGCTTGGTGGTCGAATGGGCAGGTAGCCGGATCAAGCGTATGCAGCCGCC
GCATTGCATCAGCCATGATGGATACTTTCTCGGCAGGAGCAAGGTGAGATGACAGGAGATCCTGCCCCGG
CACTTCGCCCAATAGCAGCCAGTCCCTTCCCGCTTCAGTGACAACGTCGAGCACAGCTGCGCAAGGAACG
CCCGTCGTGGCCAGCCACGATAGCCGCGCTGCCTCGTCCTGCAGTTCATTCAGGGCACCGGACAGGTCGG
TCTTGACAAAAAGAACCGGGCGCCCCTGCGCTGACAGCCGGAACACGGCGGCATCAGAGCAGCCGATTGT
CTGTTGTGCCCAGTCATAGCCGAATAGCCTCTCCACCCAAGCGGCCGGAGAACCTGCGTGCAATCTATCT
TGTTCAATCATCCCGGAAGGGCCGGGATTCTCCTCCACGTCACCGCATGTTAGAAGGCTTCCTCTGCCCT
CGCATCCTGCGGCCGCGGCATAGTCGGGGACATCATATGGGTATGCATAATCAGGCACGTCGTAGGGATA
AGCGTAATCTGGAACATCGTATGGGTAGGATCCCTTTTTCTTTTTTGCCTGGCCGGCCTTTTTCGTGGCC
GCCGGCCTTTTGTTGCGCAGCTCCTGGATGTAGGCCAGCCAGTCCTGATTGGAGATGCCGTTCTGCAGCT
TCAGATCCTTGCTCTCCTTCAGGTGATTCAGCAGCAGCTGGCCCTTCAGGGCGATGTGGTAGGCGCCATT
GGCATCGGCGTCCATGGGCCACTCTGGGTTCTGAAACCGGGAGTCGAAGCACACGCCATTCAGATCGCGC
ACGGGGCTGTTGATATAGTCCTCGCCTGTGGCGGCATTGGAGTTCCGCATCTGCAGCACGCTGCGGATCA
GGGCCACCATGGTGTCGATGGCGTGAGAATCGTCATTCTCCAGCAGCTTTGGCAGGATGTTGGAGCCATC
CCTGAACACGATGCCCTTCTCCTCCAGCAGGGCGATCAGCTCGTTGGCAGGATACAGGTCCCGGTATCTG
CCGGTGAATCTGTGATTCTCGATCACTGGCACGATTCTCTTGCCGGCGATGAAAGGGGTGCCCTTGGCGT
CAAACTGTGTCTCGTTCTTCTCGAACACGATATCCCATGCAGGCATAAAGCCGGGCAGGCCCCTCTGGAA
GGACAGATTTCTGTTCATCTTAAAGTGCAGGATGAAGTCGCCGGTTTTCACGTCGTAGTGCAGAAAGTCG
AAGCCCTCCAGGAAGTGCTTGCGGCTCTCGTGATTCTTGATGGTTTTCCACACGAAGGGGTCCACGAAGC
CGGTCAGGGGATCGATCTTAGATGTATATGGGGCAGGCACGTAAAACAGGAAGCCAGACTGGGTGCCCAT
CTTGGCAAAGGAGGTGAACTGGTCTGTCAGCTGGTATGGGTTCAGCACGCCTCCCACTTTCTCTGCTGGA
TAGTCCTTCAGCACCAGGCAATTCAGCTTATCGATCAGCATCTTCTCGAACTGCTGGTACACGGCCTTCT
CGGCGATGCCGGTCCTCTTGCTCTTAAAGCCGAAATTCAGGTTCTCCAGCACCACCACGGCCTGGTAGTG
GATCATCAGGTCCACGATCTCGTGGATGACCTGGCTCAGATAGCCCTGCTTCAGATCCTTGATTGTGCCC
ACCACAGACCAGGCCTGCCTTGCTGCCACCCTCTCCTTCTCCCTGTTGTCCAGCTTCTTCTGGTAATCAA
ACTGCTGGATGGTGTTCAGGCTCCGCTGCTCCAGGATCTTGCCGGTGGAGTCGATCACTGTGATATAGAT
CAGGTTTCTCTCGCCCCGATCGATGCCGATGATAGGTGTCTCGGGGTGCTCCTTCAGGTAGGCATTCACC
CTCTGGTTGAACTTAGATGGGGAATTGGCGGCCTGATAGTTCAGTGTGATAGGCACGTGGAAAAAGAACT
TGTCGCTGGTAAAGCGCCTATCCTTGATGATCTCGTGAGACACCTCCTTGGTGATCACGTTGGGCAGCAG
GGCCCTGGCCTCATCAGACAGGTCGTGGGACAGTCTGTGATTCACATAGTCGTACAGCTCCTGGTACAGG
GTGTCGGGGATTGGGGTTTTCTGATCCTTCAGCTTCTTGTTCAGCATCTTCTCTCCCAGCCGGTGTGCCA
TCCTCTTCATCCTGGACTTAGGGCGGTAGAACAGCTCGGCCTGGCCATTCAGCTTGATGCTTGTCTTGGC
CAGGTTCTCTGGAGAAAACAGGCCGGTCCAATACAGTGTGTGCAGATTAGGCTTGCCGTGGTGGCCCTTG
GCAAAGTCCTTGTTATAGATCTGGAACAGGTACAGCTTGCCTGTCTCCACGGCATCCATGATCTCCTTCT
CGGCGATTCTCTGGAAGCTGATGTGGTACAGCAGGGGATTCAGCTCGGCATAGTACTCGCCCAGGTCCTT
ATACTGAGAGGATGGCCGCAGGCTAGACAGATCGATAGAGGTTGTCTTGGTATACTTGGACAGAAAATCC
CTTGTGAAGTCGATCCACTTGCACAGGGCCTCTCTGTAGCCCTTCTGGTCGCCGGTTTTCTTGGCGTAGG
CTGTCTGAAACTTCTTTGGCTCCTTCTCAGGATTGTTCAGGTCGTAGATCTCCTTTGTGATCTCCAGAGG
CTCGATGAAATTGTTGGACAGCAGGATGGGGGTTGTGTGGGTCTGAAAGTGGGCTGTCACGGCCTTCAGC
TGGGTGCTGCACTTTGGGATCATCTTGGCGGCATCAGGGAAGTAGTCATAGTACATCTTATCAAAGCCCT
CGCTGGTTTTCTCTGTGGGCTCGAAGCTCAGGGCCTTATACCTGCCCTTCTGCTTTGGCATGATGCCCAG
ATAGTACAGGCCGTTCTTCACAAACAGGATGGCGCCATTGTTCTTCTCCCGATTCACGTCCCAGCCGCGG
GCCAGTGTAGGCATCTGAAAGTTCAGCTTGAACTTCTCCACGGAGTAGGGCTTCTTGGTGGCATAATTTC
TGGCCTTGTTGTAGAAGCTCAGAGAAGGCTCCATCTCCAGCTTGATGCCGGTCAGCCGGGCAGAGAACTC
GGGGTCCACCTCGTTGGACTCATCCACGGCAAACCAGTCCAGCAGGTGGTACAGGCCCAGCAGGCTGTCC
AGCTGAGACTTCAGGATCTCCTTCTCCTCCTGCTTCTTCAGGGTTGTAGGCAGTGGCTGATCCAGGGCGG
CGTGTGCGTGGGACAGGATCTCGCTGGTTTTCTGCTTGAAGGCCTCGCTCAGCTCCTTGCCTGCGGCAGA
GATGATCTCCTGCAGGTTGATATCCTCGTGCTTCAGGCTGCGCTGCACCTTCTCCTTGGCAGACTTGGTG
ATCTTGCCTGTCAGCTCGGAGATTCTCCGCTCATACAGGGCATTCCTCAGTGTATCCCAGTGGTCGCACA
GGGCGCTGCTGATTGTCTCCAGCTTCTTGTGGCTGATGAAGATGTGTGTCAGGTCGATGCTGTTCAGCTC
GTTAAACAGGGCCTCGGCTGTCTCCAGCACGTTCTCGTTTCTCAGCAGTGTCTTGTACTTGCAGAAGGAC
TGGATCACTTCCTCGTCGCTCTTAAACTCCTCCAGGATGAAAGACAGGGTGTTCCTATCGGACAGGATCT
GCTTAAACAGGGGGATGAATCTGTGTGGCAGGGAGGCGATGATGTGGGCTGTCTCATCATTCTTCTGGAT
GGCCAGATTCAGCACCTCGTTCAGGCCCTTGATCTTCTCGGTGCCTGCCTCCCGAGAGATTCCTCCCAGC
AGCTGGTTATACAGGTCGATCTGGGTCTGTGTCAGCAGCTGGTTATAAAAAGGGAAGGAAAACACCTCCT
CGATGGAGGTGCTCACGAAGATGCCGATGGCCTTCTTCACGTTCTCAAAGTGCTCCCGCAGGCTGGGCAC
GGCGGTGATCAGGCGTGTGAAGATGTGACAATTCTCCTTAAACTTGGGGAAGTTGTCCTGCACGATGCGG
TGTGGGATGGCTGTGCTGATATCCTCGGCGCTGAACACGTTCTTCCTGTTCCGATAAAAGCCGGAGAAGT
AGGTTGTAAACTTGTCGAAGCTCCGCAGCAGGGCGTTCTCGTGCTCGGTTGTGGTCACGGTGCCCAGCTG
CTTCAGCACCTTGCCATTAAACAGCTCGGCCTTGAACAGGCCCTTGTAGATCTCGGCGTGTCTCTTATTG
ATGGCATCGGTCAGGTTGTCTGTCCGGCCGATGAAGTAGTCGTGGATGGCATTGCGATATGTGGCCTGCT
CCTCGATCAGGGCGTTCCTTGTCTCCTCGGTTTTCTCCTTTCTATAGGAGTCGATGGCGGCGCTCAGGTT
CTCCCAATCCAGCTGCACCAGCTGCAGGCACTGGTCGGCATAGGTCTTGTAGATCCGATCGATGATGGGC
TTCAGCTCCTTGTAGTGATCATTGCGGGCCTTGTCCTCCTCGATGAAGCCCTGCTCCTGGATGTGCTTCA
GGGTCTTGCCCTGTGGGATCAGCTCAAACCGCAGTGTCTTGCTCACCTGATACAGGTTGGTAAAGCCCTC
GAACTGTGTGGCTGCTGGGACTCCGTGGATACCGACCTTCCGCTTCTTCTTTGGGGCCATGGTGGCGGCT
AGAATCACGACACCTGAAATGGAAGAAAAAAACTTTGAACCACTGTCTGAGGCTTGAGAATGAACCAAGA
TCCAAACTCAAAAAGGGCAAATTCCAAGGAGAATTACATCAAGTGCCAAGCTGGCCTAACTTCAGTCTCC
ACCCACTCAGTGTGGGGAAACTCCATCGCATAAAACCCCTCCCCCCAACCTAAAGACGACGTACTCCAAA
AGCTCGAGAACTAATCGAGGTGCCTGGACGGCGCCCGGTACTCCGTGGAGTCACATGAAGCGACGGCTGA
GGACGGAAAGGCCCTTTTCCTTTGTGTGGGTGACTCACCCGCCCGCTCTCCCGAGCGCCGCGTCCTCCAT
TTTGAGCTCCCTGCAGCAGGGCCGGGAAGCGGCCATCTTTCCGCTCACGCAACTGGTGCCGACCGGGCCA
GCCTTGCCGCCCAGGGCGGGGCGATACACGGCGGCGCGAGGCCAGGCACCAGAGCAGGCCGGCCAGCTTG
AGACTACCCCCGTCCGATTCTCGGTGGCCGCGCTCGCAGGCCCCGCCTCGCCGAACATGTGCGCTGGGAC
GCACGGGCCCCGTCGCCGCCCGCGGCCCCAAAAACCGAAATACCAGTGTGCAGATCTTGGCCCGCATTTA
CAAGACTATCTTGCCAGAAAAAAAGCGTCGCAGCAGGTCATCAAAAATTTTAAATGGCTAGAGACTTATC
GAAAGCAGCGAGACAGGCGCGAAGGTGCCACCAGATTCGCACGCGGCGGCCCCAGCGCCCAGGCCAGGCC
TCAACTCAAGCACGAGGCGAAGGGGCTCCTTAAGCGCAAGGCCTCGAACTCTCCCACCCACTTCCAACCC
GAAGCTCGGGATCAAGAATCACGTACTGCAGCCAGTGGAAGTAATTCAAGGCACGCAAGGGCCATAACCC
GTAAAGAGGCCAGGCCCGCGGGAACCACACACGGCACTTACCTGTGTTCTGGCGGCAAACCCGTTGCGAA
AAAGAACGTTCACGGCGACTACTGCACTTATATACGGTTCTCCCCCACCCTCGGGAAAAAGGCGGAGCCA
GTACACGACATCACTTTCCCAGTTTACCCCGCGCCACCTTCTCTAGGCACCGGTTCAATTGCCGACCCCT
CCCCCCAACTTCTCGGGGACTGTGGGCGATGTGCGCTCTGCCCACTGACGGGCACCGGAGCCAATTCCCA
CTCCTTTCAAGACCTAGAAGGTCCATTAGCTGCAAAGATTCCTCTCTGTTTAAAACTTTATCCATCTTTG
CAACTAGATTCGAAGAACCGGTGATGAATTCAGTAGCGTGAAGAGCAGAGAACGAGCACCGACAACAACG
CAGAAATTTTGAATTTTTGTAATTTGTTTTTGTAATTCTTTAGTTTGTATGTCTGTTGCTATTATGTCTA
CTATTCTTTCCCCTGCACTGTACCCCCCAATCCCCCCTTTTCTTTTAAATTGCTCGATCCAAGCAACGAT
ACCGTCGAGATCCGTTCACTAATCGAATGGATCTGTCTCTGTCTCTCTCTCCACCTTCTTCTTCTATTCC
TTCGGGCCTGTCGGGTCCCCTCGGGGTTGGGAGGTGGGTCTGAAACGATAATGGTGAATATCCCTGCCTA
ACTCTATTCACTATAGAAAGTACAGCAAAAACTATTCTTAAACCTACCAAGCCTCCTACTATCATTATGA
ATAATTTTATATACCACAGCCAATTTGTTATGTTAAACCAATTCCACAAACTTGCCCATTTATCTAATTC
CAATAATTCTTGTTCATTCTTTTCTTGCTGGTTTTGCGATTCTTCAATTAAGGAGTGTATTAAGCTTGTG
TAATTGTTAATTTCTCTGTCCCACTCCATCCAGGTCGTGTGATTCCAAATCTGTTCCAGAGATTTATTAC
TCCAACTAGCATTCCAAGGCACAGCAGTGGTGCAAATGAGTTTTCCAGAGCAACCCCAAATCCCCAGGAG
CTGTTGATCCTTTAGGTATCTTTCCACAGCCAGGATTCTTGCCTGGAGCTGCTTGATGCCCCAGACTGTG
AGTTGCAACAGATGCTGTTGCGCCTCAATAGCCCTCAGCAAATTGTTCTGCTGCTGCACTATACCAGACA
ATAATTGTCTGGCCTGTACCGTCAGCGTCATTGACGCTGCGCCCATAGTGCTTCCTGCTGCTCCCAAGAA
CCCAAGGAACAAAGCTCCTATTCCCACTGCTCTTTTTTCTCTCTGCACCACTCTTCTCTTTGCCTTGGTG
GGTGCTACTCCTAATGGTTCAATTTTTACTACTTTATATTTATATAATTCACTTCTCCAATTGTCCCTCA
TATCTCCTCCTCCAGGTCTGAAGATCAGTGGCCGCTTGCTGTGCGGTGGTCTTACTTTTGTTTTGCTCTT
CCTCTATCTTGTCTAAAGCTTCCTTGGTGTCTTTTATCTCTATCCTTTGATGCACACAATAGAGGGTTGC
TACTGTATTATATAATGATCTAAGTTCTTCTGATCCTGTCTGAAGGGATGGTTGTAGCTGTCCCAGTATT
TGTCTACAGCCTTCTGATGTTTCTAACAGGCCAGGATTAACTGCGAATCGTTCTAGCTCCCTGCTTGCCC
ATACTATATGTTTTAATTTATATTTTTTCTTTCCCCCTGGCCTTAACCGAATTTTTTCCCATCGCGATCT
AATTCTCCCCCGCTTAATACTGACGCTCTCGCACCCATCTCTCTCCTTCTAGCCTCCGCTAGTCAAAATT
TTTGGCGTACTCACCAGTCGCCGCCCCTCGCCTCTTGCCGTGCGCGCTTCAGCAAGCCGAGTCCTGCGTC
GAGAGAGCTCCTCTGGTTTCCCTTTCGCTTTCAAGTCCCTGTTCGGGCGCCACTGCTAGAGATTTTCCAC
ACTGACTAAAAGGGTCTGAGGGATCTCTAGTTACCAGAGTCACACAACAGACGGGCACACACTACTTGAA
GCACTCAAGGCAAGCTTTATTGAGGCTTAAGCAGTGGGTTCCCTAGTTAGCCAGAGAGCTCCCAGGCTCA
GATCTGGTCTAACCAGAGAGACCCGTTTATGTATCGAGCTAGGCACTTAAATACAATATCTCTGCAATGC
GGCAATTCAGTGGTTCGTCCAATCCATGTCAGACCCGTCTGTTGCCTTCCTAATAAGGCACGATCGTACC
ACCTTACTTCCACCAATCGGCATGCACGGTGCTTTTTCTCTCCTTGTAAGGCATGTTGCTAACTCATCGT
TACCATGTTGCAAGACTACAAGAGTATTGCATAAGACTACACGCGTCAGCTTGGCACTGGCCGTCGTTTT
ACAACGTCGTGACTGGGAAAACCCTGGCGTTACCCAACTTAATCGCCTTGCAGCACATCCCCCTTTCGCC
AGCTGGCGTAATAGCGAAGAGGCCCGCACCGATCGCCCTTCCCAACAGTTGCGCAGCCTGAATGGCGAAT
GGCGCCTGATGCGGTATTTTCTCCTTACGCATCTGTGCGGTATTTCACACCGCATATGGTGCACTCTCAG
TACAATCTGCTCTGATGCCGCATAGTTAAGCCAGCCCCGACACCCGCCAACACCCGCTGACGCGCCCTGA
CGGGCTTGTCTGCTCCCGGCATCCGCTTACAGACAAGCTGTGACCGTCTCCGGGAGCTGCATGTGTCAGA
GGTTTTCACCGTCATCACCGAAACGCGCGAGACGAAAGGGCCTCGTGATACGCCTATTTTTATAGGTTAA
TGTCATGATAATAATGGTTTCTTAGACGTCAGGTGGCACTTTTCGGGGAAATGTGCGCGGAACCCCTATT
TGTTTATTTTTCTAAATACATTCAAATATGTATCCGCTCATGAGACAATAACCCTGATAAATGCTTCAAT
AATATTGAAAAAGGAAGAGTATGAGTATTCAACATTTCCGTGTCGCCCTTATTCCCTTTTTTGCGGCATT
TTGCCTTCCTGTTTTTGCTCACCCAGAAACGCTGGTGAAAGTAAAAGATGCTGAAGATCAGTTGGGTGCA
CGAGTGGGTTACATCGAACTGGATCTCAACAGCGGTAAGATCCTTGAGAGTTTTCGCCCCGAAGAACGTT
TTCCAATGATGAGCACTTTTAAAGTTCTGCTATGTGGCGCGGTATTATCCCGTATTGACGCCGGGCAAGA
GCAACTCGGTCGCCGCATACACTATTCTCAGAATGACTTGGTTGAGTACTCACCAGTCACAGAAAAGCAT
CTTACGGATGGCATGACAGTAAGAGAATTATGCAGTGCTGCCATAACCATGAGTGATAACACTGCGGCCA
ACTTACTTCTGACAACGATCGGAGGACCGAAGGAGCTAACCGCTTTTTTGCACAACATGGGGGATCATGT
AACTCGCCTTGATCGTTGGGAACCGGAGCTGAATGAAGCCATACCAAACGACGAGCGTGACACCACGATG
CCTGTAGCAATGGCAACAACGTTGCGCAAACTATTAACTGGCGAACTACTTACTCTAGCTTCCCGGCAAC
AATTAATAGACTGGATGGAGGCGGATAAAGTTGCAGGACCACTTCTGCGCTCGGCCCTTCCGGCTGGCTG
GTTTATTGCTGATAAATCTGGAGCCGGTGAGCGTGGGTCTCGCGGTATCATTGCAGCACTGGGGCCAGAT
GGTAAGCCCTCCCGTATCGTAGTTATCTACACGACGGGGAGTCAGGCAACTATGGATGAACGAAATAGAC
AGATCGCTGAGATAGGTGCCTCACTGATTAAGCATTGGTAACTGTCAGACCAAGTTTACTCATATATACT
TTAGATTGATTTAAAACTTCATTTTTAATTTAAAAGGATCTAGGTGAAGATCCTTTTTGATAATCTCATG
ACCAAAATCCCTTAACGTGAGTTTTCGTTCCACTGAGCGTCAGACCCCGTAGAAAAGATCAAAGGATCTT
C
Features (pLannotate 1.2.2; 30 found; start..end, strand, type, name):
      1..589     +  rep_origin     ori: high-copy-number ColE1/pMB1/pBR322/pUC origin of replication
    772..864     +  CDS            lacI (fragment): lac repressor; lacI; The lac repressor binds to the lac operator to inhibit transcription in E. coli. This inhibition can be relieved by adding lactose or isopropyl-β-D-thiogalactopyranoside (IPTG).
    877..898     +  protein_bind   CAP binding site: CAP binding activates transcription in the presence of cAMP. E. coli catabolite activator protein
    913..943     +  promoter       lac promoter: promoter for the E. coli lac operon
    947..969     +  protein_bind   lac operator (fragment): The lac repressor binds to the lac operator to inhibit transcription in E. coli. This inhibition can be relieved by adding lactose or isopropyl-β-D-thiogalactopyranoside (IPTG). lac repressor encoded by lacI
   1024..1159    -  rep_origin     SV40 ori: SV40 origin of replication
   1199..1320    -  polyA_signal   SV40 poly(A) signal: SV40 polyadenylation signal
   1392..1572    -  LTR            5' LTR (truncated): truncated 5' long terminal repeat (LTR) from HIV-1
   1558..1695    -  CDS            nef (fragment): NEF_HV1LA - Experimental evidence at protein level: Swiss-Prot protein existence level 1. Extracellular Nef protein targets CD4(+) T-lymphocytes for apoptosis by interacting with CXCR4 surface receptors. From Human immunodeficiency virus type 1 group M subtype B (isolate Lai) (HIV-1).
   1699..2287    -  misc_feature   WPRE: woodchuck hepatitis virus posttranscriptional regulatory element
   2297..3091    -  CDS            NeoR/KanR: aminoglycoside phosphotransferase from Tn5; aph(3')-II (or nptII); confers resistance to neomycin, kanamycin, and G418 (Geneticin®)
   3167..3247    -  CDS            3xHA: three tandem HA epitope tags
   3254..3301    -  CDS            nucleoplasmin NLS: bipartite nuclear localization signal from nucleoplasmin
   3302..7219    -  CDS            AsCpf1: CRISPR-associated protein from Acidaminococcus sp. BV3L6 (Zetsche et al., 2015)
   7294..7497    -  intron         EF-1α intron A: truncated intron upstream of the start codon of human EF-1α
   8123..8231    -  intron         EF-1α intron A (fragment): intron upstream of the start codon of human EF-1α
   8232..8443    -  promoter       EF-1α core promoter: core promoter for human elongation factor EF-1α
   8469..8535    -  CDS            small t antigen (fragment): SV40 (simian virus 40) small t antigen
   8614..8729    -  misc_feature   cPPT/CTS: central polypurine tract and central termination sequence of HIV-1 (lacking the first T)
   8759..8859    -  CDS            Rev (fragment): human immunodeficiency virus 1 (HIV-1) Rev protein; rev; enhances nuclear export of unspliced and incompletely spliced viral mRNAs
   9236..9469    -  misc_feature   RRE: The Rev response element (RRE) of HIV-1 allows for Rev-dependent mRNA export from the nucleus to the cytoplasm.
   9640..9978    -  CDS            HIV-1 gag (fragment): gag protein from human immunodeficiency virus 1; gag
   9962..10087   -  misc_feature   HIV-1 Ψ: packaging signal of human immunodeficiency virus type 1
  10134..10314   -  LTR            5' LTR (truncated): truncated 5' long terminal repeat (LTR) from HIV-1
  10315..10541   -  promoter       RSV promoter: Rous sarcoma virus enhancer/promoter
  10555..10709   +  CDS            lacZα (fragment): LacZα fragment of β-galactosidase; lacZ fragment
  10715..10814   -  misc_feature   bom (fragment): basis of mobility region from pBR322
  10916..10951   -  CDS            rop (fragment): Rop protein, which maintains plasmids at low copy number; rop
  11046..11150   +  promoter       AmpR promoter: bla
  11151..12011   +  CDS            AmpR: β-lactamase; bla; confers resistance to ampicillin, carbenicillin, and related antibiotics
