[The description below was written by a language model from this plasmid's Addgene catalogue record and pLannotate feature annotations shown in this document.]
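Description:
pRDA_174_neoR is a lentiviral CRISPR vector of about 12.2 kb, built on the pRDA_174 backbone, for stable expression of the enhanced Acidaminococcus Cas12a nuclease (EnAsCas12a) in mammalian cells. It is catalogued as an empty backbone. It replicates in E. coli from a high-copy ColE1/pUC-type origin and is selected with ampicillin through the β-lactamase gene. The record specifies a recombination-tolerant bacterial strain, as is usual for plasmids carrying repeated LTR sequences.

The viral transfer cassette has a third-generation layout. An RSV promoter fused to a truncated HIV-1 5' LTR drives Tat-independent production of the genomic RNA. This is followed by the Ψ packaging signal with a partial gag sequence, the Rev response element for nuclear export of the unspliced transcript, and the cPPT/CTS, which aids nuclear import of the reverse-transcribed genome. Internally, the human EF-1α promoter with intron A sequences drives the annotated AsCpf1 (Cas12a) coding sequence, which is fused at its C-terminus to a nucleoplasmin bipartite NLS and a 3xHA epitope tag. The Tn5 neomycin phosphotransferase gene lies immediately downstream and allows G418 selection of transduced cells. A short unannotated gap separates it from the tag, and the record does not state how the two coding regions are linked. A WPRE enhances transcript expression, and the cassette ends in a truncated 3' LTR followed by an SV40 polyadenylation signal and SV40 origin.

No guide RNA cassette is annotated, so crRNAs would presumably be supplied from a separate vector. The construct is suited to generating Cas12a-expressing cell lines for gene knockout or pooled genetic screening.
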