Addgene plasmid #228935: pRDA_174_neoR
Purpose: (Empty Backbone) Lentiviral expression of EnAsCas12a
Depositing lab: Francisca Vazquez. Depositing organization: Broad Institute. Publication: SKI complex loss renders 9p21.3-deleted or MSI-H cancers dependent on PELO. Borck PC, Boyle I, Jankovic K, Bick N, Foster K, Lau AC, Parker-Burns LI, Lubicki DA, Li T, Borah AA, Lofaso NJ, Das Sharma S, Chan T, Kishen RV, Adeagbo A, Raghavan S, Aquilanti E, Prensner JR, Krill-Burger JM, Golub TR, Campbell CD, Dempster JM, Chan EM, Vazquez F. Nature. 2025 Feb 5. doi: 10.1038/s41586-024-08509-3. PubMed 39910293.
Backbone
  Vector backbone: pRDA_174
  Backbone size (bp): 12177
  Vector type: Mammalian Expression, Lentiviral, CRISPR
  Selectable markers: Neomycin (select with G418)
Growth in bacteria
  Bacterial resistance: Ampicillin, 100 μg/mL
  Growth temperature: 30°C
  Growth strain: NEB Stable
  Copy number: High Copy
Terms and licenses: Academic/Nonprofit Terms; Industry Terms: Not Available to Industry
How to cite: pRDA_174_neoR was a gift from Francisca Vazquez (Addgene plasmid # 228935 ; http://n2t.net/addgene:228935 ; RRID:Addgene_228935)
